>Addgene plasmid #14440 | pcDNA3-T7-ERK1 | addgene full sequence | sequence record 254030 | Addgene NGS Result
GACATTGATTATTGACTAGTTATTAATAGTAATCAATTACGGGGTCATTAGTTCATAGCCCATATATGGA
GTTCCGCGTTACATAACTTACGGTAAATGGCCCGCCTGGCTGACCGCCCAACGACCCCCGCCCATTGACG
TCAATAATGACGTATGTTCCCATAGTAACGCCAATAGGGACTTTCCATTGACGTCAATGGGTGGAGTATT
TACGGTAAACTGCCCACTTGGCAGTACATCAAGTGTATCATATGCCAAGTACGCCCCCTATTGACGTCAA
TGACGGTAAATGGCCCGCCTGGCATTATGCCCAGTACATGACCTTATGGGACTTTCCTACTTGGCAGTAC
ATCTACGTATTAGTCATCGCTATTACCATGGTGATGCGGTTTTGGCAGTACATCAATGGGCGTGGATAGC
GGTTTGACTCACGGGGATTTCCAAGTCTCCACCCCATTGACGTCAATGGGAGTTTGTTTTGGCACCAAAA
TCAACGGGACTTTCCAAAATGTCGTAACAACTCCGCCCCATTGACGCAAATGGGCGGTAGGCGTGTACGG
TGGGAGGTCTATATAAGCAGAGCTCTCTGGCTAACTAGAGAACCCACTGCTTACTGGCTTATCGAAATTA
ATACGACTCACTATAGGGAGACCCAAGCTTGGTACCGAGCTCGGATCCACTAGTAACGGCCGCCAGTGTG
CTGGAATTCATGGCCAGCATGACCGGCGGCCAGCAGATGGGCACGTCGACCCACGCGTCCGCGGGAGGAG
TGGAGATGGCGGCGGCGGCGGCGGCTCCGGGGGGCGGGGGCGGGGAGCCCAGGGGAACTGCTGGGGTCGT
CCCGGTGGTCCCCGGGGAGGTGGAGGTGGTGAAGGGGCAGCCATTCGATGTGGGCCCACGCTACACGCAG
CTGCAGTACATCGGCGAGGGCGCGTACGGCATGGTCAGCTCAGCTTATGACCACGTGCGCAAGACCAGAG
TGGCCATCAAGAAGATCAGCCCCTTTGAGCATCAAACCTACTGTCAGCGCACGCTGAGGGAGATCCAGAT
CTTGCTGCGATTCCGCCATGAGAATGTTATAGGCATCCGAGACATCCTCAGAGCGCCCACCCTGGAAGCC
ATGAGAGATGTTTACATTGTTCAGGACCTCATGGAGACAGACCTGTACAAGCTGCTTAAAAGCCAGCAGC
TGAGCAATGACCACATCTGCTACTTCCTCTACCAGATCCTCCGGGGCCTCAAGTATATACACTCAGCCAA
TGTGCTGCACCGGGACCTGAAGCCTTCCAATCTGCTTATCAACACCACCTGCGACCTTAAGATCTGTGAT
TTTGGCCTGGCCCGGATTGCTGACCCTGAGCACGACCACACTGGCTTTCTGACGGAGTATGTGGCCACAC
GCTGGTACCGAGCCCCAGAGATCATGCTTAATTCCAAGGGCTACACCAAATCCATCGACATCTGGTCTGT
GGGCTGCATTCTGGCTGAGATGCTCTCCAACCGGCCCATCTTCCCCGGCAAGCACTACCTGGACCAGCTC
AACCACATTCTAGGTATCTTGGGTTCCCCATCCCAGGAGGACCTTAATTGCATCATTAACATGAAGGCCC
GAAACTACCTGCAGTCTCTGCCCTCGAAAACCAAGGTGGCTTGGGCCAAGCTCTTTCCTAAATCTGACTC
CAAAGCTCTTGACCTGCTGGACCGGATGTTAACCTTCAACCCAAACAAGCGCATCACAGTAGAGGAAGCG
CTGGCTCACCCTTACCTGGAACAGTACTACGATCCGACAGATGAGCCAGTGGCCGAGGAGCCATTCACCT
TCGACATGGAGCTGGATGACCTCCCCAAGGAGCGGCTGAAGGAGTTGATCTTCCAGGAGACAGCCCGCTT
CCAGCCAGGGGCGCCAGAGGGCCCCTAACAAGAACAGACACCCCTGTCCTTTTGGATCTGGTCCTGCTCC
TACCTGCTCCTTCTCTGCAGATTGTTAGAAAGTGAACTTTGCTCAACCCAGACCCCGGCAGCCCAGGCTG
GACCAAGGGTGGGCCTGGCCACCTTCTCTCACTTTGCTGGGGTCTCCTGCTTCAAGCAGGCTTCTCCCAC
TCCAATCCCCTGCCCCATCTCCCCATAGCCTGAGTGATGAGGTGGCCCCAGAGCTGATCTCTGCTGCTGT
GTCTTTATCTACCCTTGCTAGCCCCGGCTCTGGTAGACCGTTCTGGAATGGAGGGGCTATGATCGTCCTA
GGACCTGTGCTACGGAGGGGTGGAGGGCACTGAGTAGGGCTCTGCCCTATTCATCTTGTTGGAACCCCAC
CCCATTTTCCCTGACAGAACATTCCTAAGTCTCAAGGGCTAGTTTCCCTGAGGAGCCCAGGCCTAACCCT
CTCTCTCTCAAGCTGCCACATGTAACGCCCTTGCTGCTTCTGTGTGTGGGTGATTGGATGTGGGGGTGGG
GCCCGTGGAGAGCCGGTGCCCCTCCCCATCTCCCCGTGCCTGTATCTAATATATAAATATAGAGATGTGT
ATATGGAAAAAAAAAAAAAAAAAAGGGCGGCCGCTCTAGAGTATCCCTCGAGCATGCATCTAGAGGGCCC
TATTCTATAGTGTCACCTAAATGCTAGAGCTCGCTGATCAGCCTCGACTGTGCCTTCTAGTTGCCAGCCA
TCTGTTGTTTGCCCCTCCCCCGTGCCTTCCTTGACCCTGGAAGGTGCCACTCCCACTGTCCTTTCCTAAT
AAAATGAGGAAATTGCATCGCATTGTCTGAGTAGGTGTCATTCTATTCTGGGGGGTGGGGTGGGGCAGGA
CAGCAAGGGGGAGGATTGGGAAGACAATAGCAGGCATGCTGGGGATGCGGTGGGCTCTATGGCTTCTGAG
GCGGAAAGAACCAGCTGGGGCTCTAGGGGGTATCCCC
[124 nt withheld, positions 2908-3031]
C
[91 nt withheld, positions 3033-3123]
A
[49 nt withheld, positions 3125-3173]
CCTTTGACGTTGGAGTCCACGTTCTTT
[37 nt withheld, positions 3201-3237]
ACCCTATCTCGGTCTATTCTTTTGATTTATAAGGGATTTTGCCGATTTCGGCCTATTGGTTAAAAAATGA
GCTGATTTAACAAAAATTTAACGCGAATTAATTCTGTGGAATGTGTGTCAGTTAGGGTGTGGAAAGTCCC
CAGGCTCCCCAGCAGGCAGAAGTATGCAAAGCATGCATCTCAATTAGTCAGCAACCAGGTGTGGAAAGTC
CCCAGGCTCCCCAGCAGGCAGAAGTATGCAAAGCATGCATCTCAATTAGTCAGCAACCATAGTCCCGCCC
CTAACTCCGCCCATCCCGCCCCTAACTCCGCCCAGTTCCGCCCATTCTCCGCCCCATGGCTGACTAATTT
TTTTTATTTATGCAGAGGCCGAGGCCGCCTCTGCCTCTGAGCTATTCCAGAAGTAGTGAGGAGGCTTTTT
TGGAGGCCTAGGCTTTTGCAAAAAGCTCCCGGGAGCTTGTATATCCATTTTCGGATCTGATCAAGAGACA
GGATGAGGATCGTTTCGCATGATTGAACAAGATGGATTGCACGCAGGTTCTCCGGCCGCTTGGGTGGAGA
GGCTATTCGGCTATGACTGGGCACAACAGACAATCGGCTGCTCTGATGCCGCCGTGTTCCGGCTGTCAGC
GCAGGGGCGCCCGGTTCTTTTTGTCAAGACCGACCTGTCCGGTGCCCTGAATGAACTGCAGGACGAGGCA
GCGCGGCTATCGTGGCTGGCCACGACGGGCGTTCCTTGCGCAGCTGTGCTCGACGTTGTCACTGAAGCGG
GAAGGGACTGGCTGCTATTGGGCGAAGTGCCGGGGCAGGATCTCCTGTCATCTCACCTTGCTCCTGCCGA
GAAAGTATCCATCATGGCTGATGCAATGCGGCGGCTGCATACGCTTGATCCGGCTACCTGCCCATTCGAC
CACCAAGCGAAACATCGCATCGAGCGAGCACGTACTCGGATGGAAGCCGGTCTTGTCGATCAGGATGATC
TGGACGAAGAGCATCAGGGGCTCGCGCCAGCCGAACTGTTCGCCAGGCTCAAGGCGCGCATGCCCGACGG
CGAGGATCTCGTCGTGACCCATGGCGATGCCTGCTTGCCGAATATCATGGTGGAAAATGGCCGCTTTTCT
GGATTCATCGACTGTGGCCGGCTGGGTGTGGCGGACCGCTATCAGGACATAGCGTTGGCTACCCGTGATA
TTGCTGAAGAGCTTGGCGGCGAATGGGCTGACCGCTTCCTCGTGCTTTACGGTATCGCCGCTCCCGATTC
GCAGCGCATCGCCTTCTATCGCCTTCTTGACGAGTTCTTCTGAGCGGGACTCTGGGGTTCGAAATGACCG
ACCAAGCGACGCCCAACCTGCCATCACGAGATTTCGATTCCACCGCCGCCTTCTATGAAAGGTTGGGCTT
CGGAATCGTTTTCCGGGACGCCGGCTGGATGATCCTCCAGCGCGGGGATCTCATGCTGGAGTTCTTCGCC
CACCCCAACTTGTTTATTGCAGCTTATAATGGTTACAAATAAAGCAATAGCATCACAAATTTCACAAATA
AAGCATTTTTTTCACTGCATTCTAGTTGTGGTTTGTCCAAACTCATCAATGTATCTTATCATGTCTGTAT
ACCGTCGACCTCTAGCTAGAGCTTGGCGTAATCATGGTCATAGCTGTTTCCTGTGTGAAATTGTTATCCG
CTCACAATTCCACACAACATACGAGCCGGAAGCATAAAGTGTAAAGCCTGGGGTGCCTAATGAGTGAGCT
AACTCACATTAATTGCGTTGCGCTCACTGCCCGCTTTCCAGTCGGGAAACCTGTCGTGCCAGCTGCATTA
ATGAATCGGCCAACGCGCGGGGAGAGGCGGTTTGCGTATTGGGCGCTCTTCCGCTTCCTCGCTCACTGAC
TCGCTGCGCTCGGTCGTTCGGCTGCGGCGAGCGGTATCAGCTCACTCAAAGGCGGTAATACGGTTATCCA
CAGAATCAGGGGATAACGCAGGAAAGAACATGTGAGCAAAAGGCCAGCAAAAGGCCAGGAACCGTAAAAA
GGCCGCGTTGCTGGCGTTTTTCCATAGGCTCCGCCCCCCTGACGAGCATCACAAAAATCGACGCTCAAGT
CAGAGGTGGCGAAACCCGACAGGACTATAAAGATACCAGGCGTTTCCCCCTGGAAGCTCCCTCGTGCGCT
CTCCTGTTCCGACCCTGCCGCTTACCGGATACCTGTCCGCCTTTCTCCCTTCGGGAAGCGTGGCGCTTTC
TCATAGCTCACGCTGTAGGTATCTCAGTTCGGTGTAGGTCGTTCGCTCCAAGCTGGGCTGTGTGCACGAA
CCCCCCGTTCAGCCCGACCGCTGCGCCTTATCCGGTAACTATCGTCTTGAGTCCAACCCGGTAAGACACG
ACTTATCGCCACTGGCAGCAGCCACTGGTAACAGGATTAGCAGAGCGAGGTATGTAGGCGGTGCTACAGA
GTTCTTGAAGTGGTGGCCTAACTACGGCTACACTAGAAGAACAGTATTTGGTATCTGCGCTCTGCTGAAG
CCAGTTACCTTCGGAAAAAGAGTTGGTAGCTCTTGATCCGGCAAACAAACCACCGCTGGTAGCGGTGGTT
TTTTTGTTTGCAAGCAGCAGATTACGCGCAGAAAAAAAGGATCTCAAGAAGATCCTTTGATCTTTTCTAC
GGGGTCTGACGCTCAGTGGAACGAAAACTCACGTTAAGGGATTTTGGTCATGAGATTATCAAAAAGGATC
TTCACCTAGATCCTTTTAAATTAAAAATGAAGTTTTAAATCAATCTAAAGTATATATGAGTAAACTTGGT
CTGACAGTTACCAATGCTTAATCAGTGAGGCACCTATCTCAGCGATCTGTCTATTTCGTTCATCCATAGT
TGCCTGACTCCCCGTCGTGTAGATAACTACGATACGGGAGGGCTTACCATCTGGCCCCAGTGCTGCAATG
ATACCGCGAGACCCACGCTCACCGGCTCCAGATTTATCAGCAATAAACCAGCCAGCCGGAAGGGCCGAGC
GCAGAAGTGGTCCTGCAACTTTATCCGCCTCCATCCAGTCTATTAATTGTTGCCGGGAAGCTAGAGTAAG
TAGTTCGCCAGTTAATAGTTTGCGCAACGTTGTTGCCATTGCTACAGGCATCGTGGTGTCACGCTCGTCG
TTTGGTATGGCTTCATTCAGCTCCGGTTCCCAACGATCAAGGCGAGTTACATGATCCCCCATGTTGTGCA
AAAAAGCGGTTAGCTCCTTCGGTCCTCCGATCGTTGTCAGAAGTAAGTTGGCCGCAGTGTTATCACTCAT
GGTTATGGCAGCACTGCATAATTCTCTTACTGTCATGCCATCCGTAAGATGCTTTTCTGTGACTGGTGAG
TACTCAACCAAGTCATTCTGAGAATAGTGTATGCGGCGACCGAGTTGCTCTTGCCCGGCGTCAATACGGG
ATAATACCGCGCCACATAGCAGAACTTTAAAAGTGCTCATCATTGGAAAACGTTCTTCGGGGCGAAAACT
CTCAAGGATCTTACCGCTGTTGAGATCCAGTTCGATGTAACCCACTCGTGCACCCAACTGATCTTCAGCA
TCTTTTACTTTCACCAGCGTTTCTGGGTGAGCAAAAACAGGAAGGCAAAATGCCGCAAAAAAGGGAATAA
GGGCGACACGGAAATGTTGAATACTCATACTCTTCCTTTTTCAATATTATTGAAGCATTTATCAGGGTTA
TTGTCTCATGAGCGGATACATATTTGAATGTATTTAGAAAAATAAACAAATAGGGGTTCCGCGCACATTT
CCCCGAAAAGTGCCACCTGACGTCGACGGATCGGGAGATCTCCCGATCCCCTATGGTGCACTCTCAGTAC
AATCTGCTCTGATGCCGCATAGTTAAGCCAGTATCTGCTCCCTGCTTGTGTGTTGGAGGTCGCTGAGTAG
TGCGCGAGCAAAATTTAAGCTACAACAAGGCAAGGCTTGACCGACAATTGCATGAAGAATCTGCTTAGGG
TTAGGCGTTTTGCGCTGCTTCGCGATGTACGGGCCAGATATACGCGTT
Features (pLannotate 1.2.2; 21 found; start..end, strand, type, name):
      1..380     +  enhancer       CMV enhancer: human cytomegalovirus immediate early enhancer
    381..584     +  promoter       CMV promoter: human cytomegalovirus (CMV) immediate early promoter
    580..613     +  LTR            5' LTR (truncated) (fragment): truncated 5' long terminal repeat (LTR) from HIV-1
    629..647     +  promoter       T7 promoter: promoter for bacteriophage T7 RNA polymerase
    776..1915    +  CDS            Mapk3: MK03_MOUSE - Also known as Erk1, Prkm3. Experimental evidence at protein level: Swiss-Prot protein existence level 1. Serine/threonine kinase which acts as an essential component of the MAP kinase signal transduction pathway. MAPK1/ERK2 and MAPK3/ERK1 are the 2 MAPKs which play an important role in the MAPK/ERK cascade. They participate also in a signaling cascade initiated by activated KIT and KITLG/SCF. Depending on the cellular context, the MAPK/ERK cascade mediates diverse biological functions such as cell growth, adhesion, survival and differentiation through the regulation of transcripti
   2594..2612    -  promoter       SP6 promoter: promoter for bacteriophage SP6 RNA polymerase
   2638..2862    +  polyA_signal   bGH poly(A) signal: bovine growth hormone polyadenylation signal
   2866..2887    +  promoter       SV40 promoter (fragment): SV40 enhancer and early promoter
   2908..3336    +  rep_origin     f1 ori (sequence partly withheld): f1 bacteriophage origin of replication; arrow indicates direction of (+) strand synthesis
   3350..3679    +  promoter       SV40 promoter: SV40 enhancer and early promoter
   3746..4537    +  CDS            neo: KKA2_KLEPN - Also known as kan, nptII. Experimental evidence at protein level: Swiss-Prot protein existence level 1. Resistance to kanamycin, neomycin, paromomycin, ribostamycin, butirosin and gentamicin B. From Klebsiella pneumoniae.
   4561..4719    +  CDS            ble (fragment): BLE_KLEPN - Experimental evidence at protein level: Swiss-Prot protein existence level 1. Binding protein with a strong affinity to the bleomycin family of antibiotics. Binds to CL990; an antimitotic-antibiotic compound. From Klebsiella pneumoniae.
   4714..4835    +  polyA_signal   SV40 poly(A) signal: SV40 polyadenylation signal
   4908..4924    -  protein_bind   lac operator: The lac repressor binds to the lac operator to inhibit transcription in E. coli. This inhibition can be relieved by adding lactose or isopropyl-β-D-thiogalactopyranoside (IPTG). lac repressor encoded by lacI
   4932..4962    -  promoter       lac promoter: promoter for the E. coli lac operon
   4977..4998    -  protein_bind   CAP binding site: CAP binding activates transcription in the presence of cAMP. E. coli catabolite activator protein
   5011..5103    -  CDS            lacI (fragment): lac repressor; lacI; The lac repressor binds to the lac operator to inhibit transcription in E. coli. This inhibition can be relieved by adding lactose or isopropyl-β-D-thiogalactopyranoside (IPTG).
   5286..5874    -  rep_origin     ori: high-copy-number ColE1/pMB1/pBR322/pUC origin of replication
   6045..6905    -  CDS            AmpR: β-lactamase; bla; confers resistance to ampicillin, carbenicillin, and related antibiotics
   6906..7010    -  promoter       AmpR promoter: bla
   7069..7121    -  misc_feature   bom (fragment): basis of mobility region from pBR322
