[The description below was written by a language model from this plasmid's Addgene catalogue record and pLannotate feature annotations shown in this document.]
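Description:
pcDNA3-T7-ERK1 is a mammalian expression plasmid built on the Invitrogen pcDNA3 backbone that carries mouse ERK1 (Mapk3, also known as p44 MAPK), a serine/threonine kinase of the MAPK/ERK signalling cascade. The coding sequence was inserted between the EcoRI and XhoI sites, both of which are retained, and is fused at its N terminus to a short T7 epitope tag. The tag is recorded in the catalogue entry but is not annotated separately in the feature table. Transcription is driven by the human cytomegalovirus immediate early enhancer and promoter and terminated by the bovine growth hormone polyadenylation signal. About 700 nt of unannotated sequence lies between the end of the Mapk3 open reading frame and the downstream vector elements, and the record does not identify it. Bacteriophage T7 and SP6 promoters flank the cloning region, as is standard for this backbone, and can serve for in vitro transcription or as sequencing primer sites.

In E. coli the plasmid replicates from a high-copy ColE1/pUC-type origin and is selected with ampicillin through the β-lactamase gene. An f1 origin is also present and allows single-stranded DNA production. For mammalian cells, an SV40 early promoter drives the neomycin phosphotransferase gene followed by an SV40 polyadenylation signal, which permits G418 selection of stable transfectants. Several small annotations (an HIV-1 LTR fragment, ble, lacI and bom fragments, and lac promoter/operator elements) appear to be backbone remnants or short sequence matches rather than functional parts. The record states no specific purpose. The design suits transient or stable expression of epitope-tagged ERK1, so that the exogenous kinase can be detected or immunoprecipitated with anti-T7 tag antibodies.
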