Addgene plasmid #14440: pcDNA3-T7-ERK1
Depositing lab: John Blenis. Depositing organization: Harvard Medical School.
Backbone
  Vector backbone: pcDNA3
  Backbone manufacturer: Invitrogen
  Backbone size w/o insert (bp): 5446
  Vector type: Mammalian Expression
  Selectable markers: Neomycin (select with G418)
Growth in bacteria
  Bacterial resistance: Ampicillin, 100 μg/mL
  Growth temperature: 37°C
  Growth strain: DH5alpha
  Copy number: High Copy
Gene/Insert
  Gene/Insert name: ERK1
  Species: M. musculus (mouse)
  Entrez Gene: Mapk3 (a.k.a. Erk-1, Erk1, Ert2, Esrk1, Mnk1, Mtap2k, Prkm3, p44, p44erk1, p44mapk)
  Tag / fusion protein: T7 (N terminal on insert)
  Cloning method: Restriction Enzyme; 5′ cloning site EcoRI (not destroyed); 3′ cloning site XhoI (not destroyed)
  Sequencing primers: 5′ T7
Terms and licenses: Academic/Nonprofit Terms; Industry Terms: Not Available to Industry
Depositor comments: T7 tag is MASMTGGQQMG. Made by Sejeong Shin.
How to cite: pcDNA3-T7-ERK1 was a gift from John Blenis (Addgene plasmid # 14440 ; http://n2t.net/addgene:14440 ; RRID:Addgene_14440)
