>Addgene plasmid #14440 | pcDNA3-T7-ERK1 | addgene partial sequence | sequence record 20322 | T7 5'-TAATACGACTCACTATAGGG-3'
TAGTAACGGCCGCCAGTGTGCTGGAATTCATGGCCAGCATGACCGGCGGCCAGCAGATGGGCACGTCGAC
CCACGCGTCCGCGGGAGGAGTGGAGATGGCGGCGGCGGCGGCGGCTCCGGGGGGCGGGGGCGGGGAGCCC
AGGGGAACTGCTGGGGTCGTCCCGGTGGTCCCCGGGGAGGTGGAGGTGGTGAAGGGGCAGCCATTCGATG
TGGGCCCACGCTACACGCAGCTGCAGTACATCGGCGAGGGCGCGTACGGCATGGTCAGCTCAGCTTATGA
CCACGTGCGCAAGACCAGAGTGGCCATCAAGAAGATCAGCCCCTTTGAGCATCAAACCTACTGTCAGCGC
ACGCTGAGGGAGATCCAGATCTTGCTGCGATTCCGCCATGAGAATGTTATAGGCATCCGAGACATCCTCA
GAGCGCCCACCCTGGAAGCCATGAGAGATGTTTACATTGTTCAGGACCTCATGGAGACAGACCTGTACAA
GCTGCTTAAAAGCCAGCAGCTGAGCAATGACCACATCTGCTACTTCCTCTACCAGATCCTCCGGGGCCTC
AAGTATATACACTCAGCCAATGTGCTGCACCGGGACCTGAAGCCTTCCAATCTGCTTATCAACACCACCT
GCGACCTTAAGATCTGTGATTTTGGCCTGGCCCGGATTGCTGACCCTGAGCACGACCACACTGGCTTTCT
GACGGAGTATGTGGCCACACGCTGGTACCG
